>Addgene plasmid #33211 | pCS260 | depositor partial sequence | sequence record 39452 | SYNM 3'UTR - miR-CGCG sites: aCgCgaa, aaCgCgaa
CAGACAGAGATGTGCTGATTTTGTTTTAGCTGTAACAGGTAATGGTTTTTGGATAGATGATTGACTGGTG
AGAATTTGGTCAAGGTGACAGCCTCCTGTCTGATGACAGGACAGACTGGTGGTGAGGAGTCTAAGTGGGC
TCAGTTTGATGTCAGTGTCTGGGCTCATGACTTGTAAATGGAAGCTGACGCGAACAGGTAATTAATATTA
TGACCCACTTCTATTTACTTTGGGAAATATCTTGGATCTTAATTATCATCTGCAAGTTTCAAGAAGTATT
CTGCCAAAAGTATTTACAAGTATGGACTCATGAGCTATTGTTGGTTGCTAAACGCGAATCACGCGGGAGT
GAGTGTGCCCTTCACACTGTGACATTGTGACATTGTGACAAGCTCCATGTCCTTTAAAATCAGTCACTCT
GCACACAAGAGAAATCAACTTCGTGGTTGGATGGGGCCGGAACACAACCAGTCTTTTTGTATTTATTGTT
ACTGAGACAAAACAGTACTCACTGAGTGTTTTTCAGTTTCCTACTGGTGGTTTTGA
