>Addgene plasmid #33211 | pCS260 | addgene partial sequence | sequence record 41268 | Rluc-F 5'-ccaggattcttttccaatgc-3'
CTGAATTTGTCAAAGTAAAAGGTCTTCATTTTTCGCAAGAAGATGCACCTGATGAAATGGGAAAATATAT
CAAATCGTTCGTTGAGCGAGTTCTCAAAAATGAACAATAATTCTAGGAGCTCCAGACAGAGATGTGCTGA
TTTTGTTTTAGCTGTAACAGGTAATGGTTTTTGGATAGATGATTGACTGGTGAGAATTTGGTCAAGGTGA
CAGCCTCCTGTCTGATGACAGGACAGACTGGTGGTGAGGAGTCTAAGTGGGCTCAGTTTGATGTCAGTGT
CTGGGCTCATGACTTGTAAATGGAAGCTGACGCGAACAGGTAATTAATATTATGACCCACTTCTATTTAC
TTTGGGAAATATCTTGGATCTTAATTATCATCTGCAAGTTTCAAGAAGTATTCTGCCAAAAGTATTTACA
AGTATGGACTCATGAGCTATTGTTGGTTGCTAAACGCGAATCACGCGGGAGTGAGTGTGCCCTTCACACT
GTGACATTGTGACATTGTGACAAGCTCCATGTCCTTTAAAATCAGTCACTCTGCACACAAGAGAAATCAA
CTTCGTGGTTGGATGGGGCCGGAACACAACCAGTCTTTTTGTATTTATTGTTACTGAGACAAAACAGTAC
TCACTGAGTGTTTTTCAGTTTCCTACTGGTGGTTTTGAACTAGTTGTTCTAGAGCGGCCGCTTCGAGCAG
ACATGATAAGATACATTGATGAGTTTGGACAAACCACAACTAGAATGCAGTGAAAAAAATGCTTTATTTG
TGAAATTTGTGATGCTATTGCTTTATTTGTAACCATTATAAGCTGCAATAAACAAGTTAACACCACAATT
GCATTCATTTATGTTTCAGGTC
