[The description below was written by a language model from this plasmid's Addgene catalogue record.]
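Description:
pCS260 is a mammalian luciferase reporter plasmid built on the pIS2 backbone (about 3.7 kb without insert). It is propagated in E. coli as a high-copy plasmid under ampicillin selection; the record does not name the bacterial origin of replication. Expression in mammalian cells is driven by the SV40 early enhancer/promoter, which transcribes a backbone-encoded luciferase. The use of an Rluc sequencing primer suggests this is Renilla luciferase, although the record only says "Luciferase".

The insert is a fragment of human SYNM (synemin, also known as DMN), cloned between SacI and SpeI sites, both of which are retained, downstream of the luciferase coding region. Although the catalogue lists luciferase as an N-terminal "tag", this arrangement is typical of reporters in which a test sequence, generally a 3′ UTR segment, is appended to the luciferase message so that it influences mRNA stability or translation rather than forming a protein fusion. The record does not state which portion of the SYNM transcript was cloned or its length. The insert carries engineered changes at two microRNA target sites, described as "miR-CGCG sites", meaning the seed-match sequences were altered to pair with a designed small RNA of that seed type rather than the original one.

The associated study examined how seed-pairing stability and target-site abundance affect microRNA targeting proficiency. In that context, the construct would typically be transfected into cultured cells along with a cognate or control small RNA. Luciferase output, normalised to a co-transfected control reporter, then measures site-dependent repression.
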