Addgene plasmid #33211: pCS260
Depositing lab: David Bartel. Depositing organization: Whitehead Institute for Biomedical Research. Publication: Weak seed-pairing stability and high target-site abundance decrease the proficiency of lsy-6 and other microRNAs. Garcia DM, Baek D, Shin C, Bell GW, Grimson A, Bartel DP. Nat Struct Mol Biol. 2011 Sep 11;18(10):1139-46. doi: 10.1038/nsmb.2115. PubMed 21909094.
Backbone
  Vector backbone: pIS2
  Backbone manufacturer: Addgene plasmid #12177
  Backbone size w/o insert (bp): 3745
  Vector type: Mammalian Expression, Luciferase
Growth in bacteria
  Bacterial resistance: Ampicillin, 100 μg/mL
  Growth temperature: 37°C
  Growth strain: DH5alpha
  Copy number: High Copy
Gene/Insert
  Gene/Insert name: SYNM
  Species: H. sapiens (human)
  Mutation: miR-CGCG sites: aCgCgaa, aaCgCgaa
  GenBank ID: NM_145728.2
  Entrez Gene: SYNM (a.k.a. DMN, SYN)
  Promoter: SV40 early enhancer/promoter
  Tag / fusion protein: Luciferase (N terminal on backbone)
  Cloning method: Restriction Enzyme; 5′ cloning site SacI (not destroyed); 3′ cloning site SpeI (not destroyed)
  Sequencing primers: 5′ Rluc-F; 3′ EBV Reverse
Terms and licenses: Academic/Nonprofit Terms; Industry Terms: Not Available to Industry
How to cite: pCS260 was a gift from David Bartel (Addgene plasmid # 33211 ; http://n2t.net/addgene:33211 ; RRID:Addgene_33211)
